Addgene plasmid #40426: LRRK2_1867_2161_L1914N_L1936Y_V2048T_F2083Y_I2131S
Depositing lab: Michael J Fox Foundation MJFF. Depositing organization: Michael J Fox Foundation.
Backbone
  Vector backbone: pEMB017
  Backbone manufacturer: Emerald
  Vector type: Baculovirus
Growth in bacteria
  Bacterial resistance: Ampicillin, 100 μg/mL
  Growth temperature: 37°C
  Growth strain: Top10
  Copy number: High Copy
Gene/Insert
  Gene/Insert name: LRRK2
  Species: H. sapiens (human)
  Mutation: 1867_2161; L1914N, L1936Y, V2048T, F2083Y, I2131S
  Entrez Gene: LRRK2 (a.k.a. AURA17, DARDARIN, PARK8, RIPK7, ROCO2)
  Promoter: polH
  Tag / fusion protein: HisTev (N terminal on insert); GST-Tev (N terminal on insert)
  Cloning method: Restriction Enzyme; 5′ cloning site BamHI (destroyed during cloning); 3′ cloning site HindIII (destroyed during cloning)
  Sequencing primers: 5′ DSP2466For:GAATTTCGTCGACAGATC; 3′ DSP2466Rev:AATAACCCGGATCAGCTT
Terms and licenses: Academic/Nonprofit Terms; Industry Terms
How to cite: LRRK2_1867_2161_L1914N_L1936Y_V2048T_F2083Y_I2131S was a gift from Michael J Fox Foundation MJFF (Addgene plasmid # 40426 ; http://n2t.net/addgene:40426 ; RRID:Addgene_40426)
