[The description below was written by a language model from this plasmid's Addgene catalogue record and pLannotate feature annotations shown in this document.]
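Description:
LRRK2_1867_2161_L1914N_L1936Y_V2048T_F2083Y_I2131S is a baculovirus transfer plasmid built on the pEMB017 backbone (Emerald) for producing a fragment of human LRRK2 in insect cells. In bacteria it is maintained as a high-copy plasmid through a ColE1/pUC-type origin and selected with ampicillin via the β-lactamase gene. An f1 origin and a remnant of lacZα are also present. The expression region is flanked by AcMNPV sequences, lef2/ORF603 on one side and the ORF1629 recombination region on the other. These flanks allow homologous recombination with baculoviral DNA to place the cassette at the polyhedrin locus and generate recombinant virus.

The payload is driven by the very late polyhedrin (polH) promoter. It encodes Schistosoma japonicum GST followed by LRRK2 residues 1867–2161, a segment that corresponds to the kinase domain region of this Parkinson's disease-associated serine/threonine kinase. The fragment carries five substitutions: L1914N, L1936Y, V2048T, F2083Y and I2131S. All of them replace hydrophobic residues with more polar ones, but the record does not state why they were introduced.

The catalogue lists HisTev and GST-Tev as N-terminal tags, implying TEV-cleavable affinity handles. The feature table, however, shows only GST upstream of the insert, and the sole annotated His stretch lies just downstream of the LRRK2 segment. The exact tag arrangement should therefore be checked against the sequence.

A divergent cassette places E. coli β-glucuronidase (GUS) under the late p6.9 promoter, providing a reporter for identifying recombinant virus. The design is consistent with expression and affinity purification of an engineered LRRK2 fragment for biochemical or structural work, although the record does not give a specific application.
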