Features (pLannotate 1.2.2; 15 found; start..end, strand, type, name):
    329..453     +  CDS            lef2: baculovirus late expression factor 2
    491..1096    +  CDS            ORF603: baculovirus ORF603 protein
   1167..2972    -  CDS            GUS: β-glucuronidase; uidA (or gusA) from E. coli
   2987..3302    -  promoter       p6.9 promoter: Autographa californica p6.9; baculovirus late basic protein promoter
   3317..3408    +  promoter       polyhedrin promoter: polh from Autographa californica; promoter for the baculovirus polyhedrin gene
   3469..4122    +  CDS            GST26_SCHJA: Experimental evidence at protein level: Swiss-Prot protein existence level 1. GST isoenzymes appear to play a central role in the parasite detoxification system. Other functions are also suspected including a role in increasing the solubility of haematin in the parasite gut. From Schistosoma japonicum (Blood fluke).
   4222..5106    +  CDS            LRRK2 (fragment): LRRK2_HUMAN - Also known as PARK8. Experimental evidence at protein level: Swiss-Prot protein existence level 1. Serine/threonine-protein kinase which phosphorylates a broad range of proteins involved in multiple processes such as neuronal plasticity, autophagy, and vesicle trafficking (PubMed:20949042, PubMed:22012985, PubMed:26824392, PubMed:29125462, PubMed:28720718, PubMed:29127255, PubMed:30398148, PubMed:29212815, PubMed:30635421, PubMed:21850687, PubMed:23395371, PubMed:17114044, PubMed:24687852, PubMed:26014385, PubMed:25201882). Is a key regulator of RAB GTPases by regulating the GTP/
   5135..5152    +  CDS            9xHis (fragment): 9xHis affinity tag
   5189..6546    +  misc_recomb    baculovirus recombination region (ORF1629): contains part of ORF1629
   6544..6621    -  CDS            P61 (fragment): P78_NPVAC - Experimental evidence at protein level: Swiss-Prot protein existence level 1. Plays a role in the transport of the nucleocapsids from the cytoplasm toward the host nucleus together with the host actin- polymerizing Arp2/3 complex. From Autographa californica nuclear polyhedrosis virus (AcMNPV).
   6809..7397    -  rep_origin     ori: high-copy-number ColE1/pMB1/pBR322/pUC origin of replication
   7568..8428    -  CDS            AmpR: β-lactamase; bla; confers resistance to ampicillin, carbenicillin, and related antibiotics
   8429..8533    -  promoter       AmpR promoter: bla
   8560..9015    +  rep_origin     f1 ori (sequence partly withheld): f1 bacteriophage origin of replication; arrow indicates direction of (+) strand synthesis
   9020..1       -  CDS            lacZα (fragment) (across the origin): LacZα fragment of β-galactosidase; lacZ fragment
>Addgene plasmid #40426 | LRRK2_1867_2161_L1914N_L1936Y_V2048T_F2083Y_I2131S | depositor full sequence | sequence record 52103 | LRRK2_1867_2161_L1914N_L1936Y_V2048T_F2083Y_I2131S sequence 9085 bps
GGAACGGCTCCGCCCACTATTAATGAAATTAAAAATTCCAATTTTAAAAAACGCAGCAAGAGAAACATTT
GTATGAAAGAATGCGTAGAAGGAAAGAAAAATGTCGTCGACATGCTGAACAACAAGATTAATATGCCTCC
GTGTATAAAAAAAATATTGAACGATTTGAAAGAAAACAATGTACCGCGCGGCGGTATGTACAGGAAGAGG
TTTATACTAAACTGTTACATTGCAAACGTGGTTTCGTGTGCCAAGTGTGAAAACCGATGTTTAATCAAGG
CTCTGACGCATTTCTACAACCACGACTCCAAGTGTGTGGGTGAAGTCATGCATCTTTTAATCAAATCCCA
AGATGTGTATAAACCACCAAACTGCCAAAAAATGAAAACTGTCGACAAGCTCTGTCCGTTTGCTGGCAAC
TGCAAGGGTCTCAATCCTATTTGTAATTATTGAATAATAAAACAATTATAAATGCTAAATTTGTTTTTTA
TTAACGATACAAACCAAACGCAACAAGAACATTTGTAGTATTATCTATAATTGAAAACGCGTAGTTATAA
TCGCTGAGGTAATATTTAAAATCATTTTCAAATGATTCACAGTTAATTTGCGACAATATAATTTTATTTT
CACATAAACTAGACGCCTTGTCGTCTTCTTCTTCGTATTCCTTCTCTTTTTCATTTTTCTCTTCATAAAA
ATTAACATAGTTATTATCGTATCCATATATGTATCTATCGTATAGAGTAAATTTTTTGTTGTCATAAATA
TATATGTCTTTTTTAATGGGGTGTATAGTACCGCTGCGCATAGTTTTTCTGTAATTTACAACAGTGCTAT
TTTCTGGTAGTTCTTCGGAGTGTGTTGCTTTAATTATTAAATTTATATAATCAATGAATTTGGGATCGTC
GGTTTTGTACAATATGTTGCCGGCATAGTACGCAGCTTCTTCTAGTTCAATTACACCATTTTTTAGCAGC
ACCGGATTAACATAACTTTCCAAAATGTTGTACGAACCGTTAAACAAAAACAGTTCACCTCCCTTTTCTA
TACTATTGTCTGCGAGCAGTTGTTTGTTGTTAAAAATAACAGCCATTGTAATGAGACGCACAAACTAATA
TCACAAACTGGAAATGTCTATCAATATATAGTTGCTGATCAGATCCTCATTGTTTGCCTCCCTGCTGCGG
TTTTTCACCGAAGTTCATGCCAGTCCAGCGTTTTTGCAGCAGAAAAGCCGCCGACTTCGGTTTGCGGTCG
CGAGTGAAGATCCCTTTCTTGTTACCGCCAACGCGCAATATGCCTTGCGAGGTCGCAAAATCGGCGAAAT
TCCATACCTGTTCACCGACGACGGCGCTGACGCGATCAAAGACGCGGTGATACATATCCAGCCATGCACA
CTGATACTCTTCACTCCACATGTCGGTGTACATTGAGTGCAGCCCGGCTAACGTATCCACGCCGTATTCG
GTGATGATAATCGGCTGATGCAGTTTCTCCTGCCAGGCCAGAAGTTCTTTTTCCAGTACCTTCTCTGCCG
TTTCCAAATCGCCGCTTTGGACATACCATCCGTAATAACGGTTCAGGCACAGCACATCAAAGAGATCGCT
GATGGTATCGGTGTGAGCGTCGCAGAACATTACATTGACGCAGGTGATCGGACGCGTCGGGTCGAGTTTA
CGCGTTGCTTCCGCCAGTGGCGCGAAATATTCCCGTGCACCTTGCGGACGGGTATCCGGTTCGTTGGCAA
TACTCCACATCACCACGCTTGGGTGGTTTTTGTCACGCGCTATCAGCTCTTTAATCGCCTGTAAGTGCGC
TTGCTGAGTTTCCCCGTTGACTGCCTCTTCGCTGTACAGTTCTTTCGGCTTGTTGCCCGCTTCGAAACCA
ATGCCTAAAGAGAGCGAAAAGCCGACAGCAGCAGTTTCATCAATCACCACGATGCCATGTTCATCTGCCC
AGTCGAGCATCTCTTCAGCGTAAGGGTAATGCGAGGTACGGTAGGAGTTGGCCCCAATCCAGTCCATTAA
TGCGTGGTCGTGCACCATCAGCACGTTATCGAATCCTTTGCCACGTAAGTCCGCATCTTCATGACGACCA
AAGCCAGTAAAGTAGAACGGTTTGTGGTTAATCAGGAACTGTTGGCCCTTCACTGCCACTGACCGGATGC
CGACGCGAAGCGGGTAGATATCACACTCTGTCTGGCTTTTGGCTGTGACGCACAGTTCATAGAGATAACC
TTCACCCGGTTGCCAGAGGTGCGGATTCACCACTTGCAAAGTCCCGCTAGTGCCTTGTCCAGTTGCAACC
ACCTGTTGATCCGCATCACGCAGTTCAACGCTGACATCACCATTGGCCACCACCTGCCAGTCAACAGACG
CGTGGTTACAGTCTTGCGCGACATGCGTCACCACGGTGATATCGTCCACCCAGGTGTTCGGCGTGGTGTA
GAGCATTACGCTGCGATGGATTCCGGCATAGTTAAAGAAATCATGGAAGTAAGACTGCTTTTTCTTGCCG
TTTTCGTCGGTAATCACCATTCCCGGCGGGATAGTCTGCCAGTTCAGTTCGTTGTTCACACAAACGGTGA
TACGTACACTTTTCCCGGCAATAACATACGGCGTGACATCGGCTTCAAATGGCGTATAGCCGCCCTGATG
CTCCATCACTTCCTGATTATTGACCCACACTTTGCCGTAATGAGTGACCGCATCGAAACGCAGCACGATA
CGCTGGCCTGCCCAACCTTTCGGTATAAAGACTTCGCGCTGATACCAGACGTTGCCCGCATAATTACGAA
TATCTGCATCGGCGAACTGATCGTTAAAACTGCCTGGCACAGCAATTGCCCGGCTTTCTTGTAACGCGCT
TTCCCACCAACGCTGATCAATTCCACAGTTTTCGCGATCCAGACTGAATGCCCACAGGCCGTCGAGTTTT
TTGATTTCACGGGTTGGGGTTTCTACAGGACGGACCATATTTATAGGTGTAATTTATGTAGCTGTAATTT
TTACCTTATTAATATTTTTTACGCTTTGCATTCGACGACTGAACTCCCAAATATATGTTTAACTCGTCTT
GGTCGTTTGAATTTTTGTTGCTGTGTTTCCTAATATTTTCCATCACCTTAAATATGTTATTGTAATCCTC
AATGTTGAACTTGCAATTGGACACGGCATAGTTTTCCATAGTCGTGTAAAACATGGTATTGGCTGCATTG
TAATACATCCGACTGAGCGGGTACGGATCTATGTGTTTGAGCAGCCTGTTCAAAAACTCTGCATCGTCGC
AAAACGGAATTTCGTCGACAGATCTGATCATGGAGATAATTAAAATGATAACCATCTCGCAAATAAATAA
GTATTTTACTGTTTTCGTAACAGTTTTGTAATAAAAAAACCTATAAATATAGGATCTATGCACCACCATC
ACCACCATCACCACGAGAACCTTTATTTCCAAGGATCAATGGCACCGATCCTGGGGTATTGGAAGATCAA
GGGCCTAGTGCAGCCCACTCGTCTGCTCCTGGAGTACCTAGAAGAGAAGTATGAGGAGCACCTTTATGAG
CGGGACGAGGGTGACAAGTGGCGCAATAAGAAATTCGAGCTAGGCTTGGAATTCCCCAATCTGCCTTATT
ACATCGATGGCGACGTTAAGTTGACTCAGTCCATGGCCATCATCCGCTACATCGCCGACAAGCACAATAT
GCTAGGCGGGTGCCCGAAGGAGCGAGCTGAGATCTCTATGTTGGAAGGGGCCGTGCTGGATATCCGCTAC
GGCGTGAGCCGCATTGCATACTCAAAGGATTTCGAGACCCTCAAGGTTGACTTCCTGTCAAAGCTGCCTG
AAATGCTAAAGATGTTCGAAGACCGTCTCTGTCATAAGACCTACCTGAACGGGGACCACGTGACACACCC
GGACTTTATGTTGTATGACGCTCTGGACGTCGTGCTTTATATGGACCCTATGTGCCTGGACGCTTTTCCC
AAACTAGTGTGTTTCAAGAAACGTATCGAAGCTATCCCTCAGATTGATAAGTACCTGAAGTCCTCAAAGT
ACATCGCCTGGCCCCTTCAAGGTTGGCAAGCCACATTTGGCGGTGGCGACCATCCTCCCAAGTCAGACCT
AGTGCCTAGGCACAACCAGACCAGCCTATATAAGAAAGCCGGGTCAGCTGCCGCTGTGCTGGAGGAGAAC
CTGTATTTCCAGGGCGGATCCAACATCATGCTCAACAACGATGAGCTCGAATTTGAACAAGCTCCAGAAT
TCCTGCTCGGCGACGGCTCTTTCGGCTCCGTATACCGTGCTGCTTATGAAGGCGAAGAAGTCGCCGTAAA
GATCTTCAACAAGCACACCTCGAACCGTCTGCTCCGTCAGGAACTGGTCGTTCTGTGTCATCTGCACCAT
CCGAGCCTCATCTCCCTGTACGCCGCTGGCATCCGTCCTCGTATGCTGGTGATGGAGCTGGCATCCAAGG
GCTCTCTCGACCGCCTGCTGCAGCAGGACAAGGCTTCTCTGACCCGTACTCTGCAGCATCGTATCGCTCT
GCATGTAGCTGACGGCCTGCGTTATCTTCATTCTGCAATGATCATTTATCGCGACCTGAAACCTCATAAT
GTACTGCTGTTTACTCTGTACCCGAACGCTGCCATCATCGCTAAGATTGCAGACTATGGTATTGCGCAGT
ACTGCTGCCGCATGGGCATTAAAACAAGCGAAGGTACGCCGGGTTTCCGTGCTCCAGAAGTGGCTCGTGG
CAACACCATTTACAACCAGCAAGCTGACGTTTACTCGTTCGGTCTGCTCCTGTACGATATCCTGACTACC
GGCGGCCGTATCGTAGAAGGTCTGAAGTTCCCTAACGAATACGACGAACTGGAAATCCAGGGCAAGCTGC
CAGACCCGGTTAAAGAATACGGTTGCGCTCCGTGGCCGATGGTAGAGAAGCTCATCAAACAGTGCCTTAA
AGAAAACCCTCAGGAACGTCCAACCTCTGCTCAAGTGTTCGACTCCCTTAACAGCGCTGAACTCGTCTGT
CTGACTCGCCGTATTCTCCTGCCTAAGAATGTTATCGTGGAATGTATGGTTGCTACTCACCATAACTGAT
GATAAGCTTTAGTAAGCACTCGAGCACCACCACCACCACCACTAACCTAGGTAGCTGAGCGCATGCAAGC
TGATCCGGGTTATTAGTACATTTATTAAGCGCTAGATTCTGTGCGTTGTTGATTTACAGACAATTGTTGT
ACGTATTTTAATAATTCATTAAATTTATAATCTTTAGGGTGGTATGTTAGAGCGAAAATCAAATGATTTT
CAGCGTCTTTATATCTGAATTTAAATATTAAATCCTCAATAGATTTGTAAAATAGGTTTCGATTAGTTTC
AAACAAGGGTTGTTTTTCCGAACCGATGGCTGGACTATCTAATGGATTTTCGCTCAACGCCACAAAACTT
GCCAAATCTTGTAGCAGCAATCTAGCTTTGTCGATATTCGTTTGTGTTTTGTTTTGTAATAAAGGTTCGA
CGTCGTTCAAAATATTATGCGCTTTTGTATTTCTTTCATCACTGTCGTTAGTGTACAATTGACTCGACGT
AAACACGTTAAATAGAGCTTGGACATATTTAACATCGGGCGTGTTAGCTTTATTAGGCCGATTATCGTCG
TCGTCCCAACCCTCGTCGTTAGAAGTTGCTTCCGAAGACGATTTTGCCATAGCCACACGACGCCTATTAA
TTGTGTCGGCTAACACGTCCGCGATCAAATTTGTAGTTGAGCTTTTTGGAATTATTTCTGATTGCGGGCG
TTTTTGGGCGGGTTTCAATCTAACTGTGCCCGATTTTAATTCAGACAACACGTTAGAAAGCGATGGTGCA
GGCGGTGGTAACATTTCAGACGGCAAATCTACTAATGGCGGCGGTGGTGGAGCTGATGATAAATCTACCA
TCGGTGGAGGCGCAGGCGGGGCTGGCGGCGGAGGCGGAGGCGGAGGTGGTGGCGGTGATGCAGACGGCGG
TTTAGGCTCAAATGTCTCTTTAGGCAACACAGTCGGCACCTCAACTATTGTACTGGTTTCGGGCGCCGTT
TTTGGTTTGACCGGTCTGAGACGAGTGCGATTTTTTTCGTTTCTAATAGCTTCCAACAATTGTTGTCTGT
CGTCTAAAGGTGCAGCGGGTTGAGGTTCCGTCGGCATTGGTGGAGCGGGCGGCAATTCAGACATCGATGG
TGGTGGTGGTGGTGGAGGCGCTGGAATGTTAGGCACGGGAGAAGGTGGTGGCGGCGGTGCCGCCGGTATA
ATTTGTTCTGGTTTAGTTTGTTCGCGCACGATTGTGGGCACCGGCGCAGGCGCCGCTGGCTGCACAACGG
AAGGTCGTCTGCTTCGAGGCAGCGCTTGGGGTGGTGGCAATTCAATATTATAATTGGAATACAAATCGTA
AAAATCTGCTATAAGCATTGTAATTTCGCTATCGTTTACCGTGCCGATATTTAACAACCGCTCAATGTAA
GCAATTGTATTGTAAAGAGATTGTCTCAAGCTCGGATCGATCCCGCACGCCGATAACAAGCCTTTTCATT
TTTACTACAGCATTGTAGTGGCGAGACACTTCGCTGTCGTCGAGGTTTAAACGCTTCCTCGCTCACTGAC
TCGCTGCGCTCGGTCGTTCGGCTGCGGCGAGCGGTATCAGCTCACTCAAAGGCGGTAATACGGTTATCCA
CAGAATCAGGGGATAACGCAGGAAAGAACATGTGAGCAAAAGGCCAGCAAAAGGCCAGGAACCGTAAAAA
GGCCGCGTTGCTGGCGTTTTTCCATAGGCTCCGCCCCCCTGACGAGCATCACAAAAATCGACGCTCAAGT
CAGAGGTGGCGAAACCCGACAGGACTATAAAGATACCAGGCGTTTCCCCCTGGAAGCTCCCTCGTGCGCT
CTCCTGTTCCGACCCTGCCGCTTACCGGATACCTGTCCGCCTTTCTCCCTTCGGGAAGCGTGGCGCTTTC
TCATAGCTCACGCTGTAGGTATCTCAGTTCGGTGTAGGTCGTTCGCTCCAAGCTGGGCTGTGTGCACGAA
CCCCCCGTTCAGCCCGACCGCTGCGCCTTATCCGGTAACTATCGTCTTGAGTCCAACCCGGTAAGACACG
ACTTATCGCCACTGGCAGCAGCCACTGGTAACAGGATTAGCAGAGCGAGGTATGTAGGCGGTGCTACAGA
GTTCTTGAAGTGGTGGCCTAACTACGGCTACACTAGAAGGACAGTATTTGGTATCTGCGCTCTGCTGAAG
CCAGTTACCTTCGGAAAAAGAGTTGGTAGCTCTTGATCCGGCAAACAAACCACCGCTGGTAGCGGTGGTT
TTTTTGTTTGCAAGCAGCAGATTACGCGCAGAAAAAAAGGATCTCAAGAAGATCCTTTGATCTTTTCTAC
GGGGTCTGACGCTCAGTGGAACGAAAACTCACGTTAAGGGATTTTGGTCATGAGATTATCAAAAAGGATC
TTCACCTAGATCCTTTTAAATTAAAAATGAAGTTTTAAATCAATCTAAAGTATATATGAGTAAACTTGGT
CTGACAGTTACCAATGCTTAATCAGTGAGGCACCTATCTCAGCGATCTGTCTATTTCGTTCATCCATAGT
TGCCTGACTCCCCGTCGTGTAGATAACTACGATACGGGAGGGCTTACCATCTGGCCCCAGTGCTGCAATG
ATACCGCGAGACCCACGCTCACCGGCTCCAGATTTATCAGCAATAAACCAGCCAGCCGGAAGGGCCGAGC
GCAGAAGTGGTCCTGCAACTTTATCCGCCTCCATCCAGTCTATTAATTGTTGCCGGGAAGCTAGAGTAAG
TAGTTCGCCAGTTAATAGTTTGCGCAACGTTGTTGCCATTGCTACAGGCATCGTGGTGTCACGCTCGTCG
TTTGGTATGGCTTCATTCAGCTCCGGTTCCCAACGATCAAGGCGAGTTACATGATCCCCCATGTTGTGCA
AAAAAGCGGTTAGCTCCTTCGGTCCTCCGATCGTTGTCAGAAGTAAGTTGGCCGCAGTGTTATCACTCAT
GGTTATGGCAGCACTGCATAATTCTCTTACTGTCATGCCATCCGTAAGATGCTTTTCTGTGACTGGTGAG
TACTCAACCAAGTCATTCTGAGAATAGTGTATGCGGCGACCGAGTTGCTCTTGCCCGGCGTCAATACGGG
ATAATACCGCGCCACATAGCAGAACTTTAAAAGTGCTCATCATTGGAAAACGTTCTTCGGGGCGAAAACT
CTCAAGGATCTTACCGCTGTTGAGATCCAGTTCGATGTAACCCACTCGTGCACCCAACTGATCTTCAGCA
TCTTTTACTTTCACCAGCGTTTCTGGGTGAGCAAAAACAGGAAGGCAAAATGCCGCAAAAAAGGGAATAA
GGGCGACACGGAAATGTTGAATACTCATACTCTTCCTTTTTCAATATTATTGAAGCATTTATCAGGGTTA
TTGTCTCATGAGCGGATACATATTTGAATGTATTTAGAAAAATAAACAAATAGGGGTTCCGCGCACATTT
CCCCGAAAAGTGCCACCTG
[124 nt withheld, positions 8560-8683]
C
[91 nt withheld, positions 8685-8775]
A
[49 nt withheld, positions 8777-8825]
CCTTTGACGTTGGAGTCCACGTTCTTT
[37 nt withheld, positions 8853-8889]
ACCCTATCTCGGTCTATTCTTTTGATTTATAAGGGATTTTGCCGATTTCGGCCTATTGGTTAAAAAATGA
GCTGATTTAACAAAAATTTAACGCGAATTTTAACAAAATATTAACGTTTACAATTTCCCATTCGCCATTC
AGGCTGCGCAACTGTTGGGAAGGGCGATCGGTGCGGGCCTCTTCGCTATTACGCCA
