>Addgene plasmid #40426 | LRRK2_1867_2161_L1914N_L1936Y_V2048T_F2083Y_I2131S | addgene partial sequence | sequence record 53170 | DSP2466Rev 5'-AATAACCCGGATCAGCTT-3'
GTGGTGGTGGTGGTGGTGCTCGAGTGCTTACTAAAGCTTATCATCAGTTATGGTGAGTAGCAACCATACA
TTCCACGATAACATTCTTAGGCAGGAGAATACGGCGAGTCAGACAGACGAGTTCAGCGCTGTTAAGGGAG
TCGAACACTTGAGCAGAGGTTGGACGTTCCTGAGGGTTTTCTTTAAGGCACTGTTTGATGAGCTTCTCTA
CCATCGGCCACGGAGCGCAACCGTATTCTTTAACCGGGTCTGGCAGCTTGCCCTGGATTTCCAGTTCGTC
GTATTCGTTAGGGAACTTCAGACCTTCTACGATACGGCCGCCGGTAGTCAGGATATCGTACAGGAGCAGA
CCGAACGAGTAAACGTCAGCTTGCTGGTTGTAAATGGTGTTGCCACGAGCCACTTCTGGAGCACGGAAAC
CCGGCGTACCTTCGCTTGTTTTAATGCCCATGCGGCAGCAGTACTGCGCAATACCATAGTCTGCAATCTT
AGCGATGATGGCAGCGTTCGGGTACAGAGTAAACAGCAGTACATTATGAGGTTTCAGGTCGCGATAAATG
ATCATTGCAGAATGAAGATAACGCAGGCCGTCAGCTACATGCAGAGCGATACGATGCTGCAGAGTACGGG
TCAGAGAAGCCTTGTCCTGCTGCAGCAGGCGGTCGAGAGAGCCCTTGGATGCCAGCTCCATCACCAGCAT
ACGAGGACGGATGCCAGCGGCGTACAGGGAGATGAGGCTCGGATGGTGCAGATGACACAGAACGACCAGT
TCCTGACGGAGCAGACGGTTCGAGGTGTGCTTGTTGAAGATCTTTACGGCGACTTCTTCGCCTTCATAAG
CAGCACGGTATACGGAGCCGAAGAGCCGTCGCCGAGCAGGAATCT
