>Addgene plasmid #40426 | LRRK2_1867_2161_L1914N_L1936Y_V2048T_F2083Y_I2131S | addgene partial sequence | sequence record 53171 | DSP2466For
CATCTCGCAATAAATAAGTATTTTACTGTTTTCGTAACAGTTTTGTAATAAAAAAACCTATAAATATAGG
ATCTATGCACCACCATCACCACCATCACCACGAGAACCTTTATTTCCAAGGATCAATGGCACCGATCCTG
GGGTATTGGAAGATCAAGGGCCTAGTGCAGCCCACTCGTCTGCTCCTGGAGTACCTAGAAGAGAAGTATG
AGGAGCACCTTTATGAGCGGGACGAGGGTGACAAGTGGCGCAATAAGAAATTCGAGCTAGGCTTGGAATT
CCCCAATCTGCCTTATTACATCGATGGCGACGTTAAGTTGACTCAGTCCATGGCCATCATCCGCTACATC
GCCGACAAGCACAATATGCTAGGCGGGTGCCCGAAGGAGCGAGCTGAGATCTCTATGTTGGAAGGGGCCG
TGCTGGATATCCGCTACGGCGTGAGCCGCATTGCATACTCAAAGGATTTCGAGACCCTCAAGGTTGACTT
CCTGTCAAAGCTGCCTGAAATGCTAAAGATGTTCGAAGACCGTCTCTGTCATAAGACCTACCTGAACGGG
GACCACGTGACACACCCGGACTTTATGTTGTATGACGCTCTGGACGTCGTGCTTTATATGGACCCTATGT
GCCTGGACGCTTTTCCCAAACTAGTGTGTTTCAAGAAACGTATCGAAGCTATCCCTCAGATTGATAAGTA
CCTGAAGTCCTCAAAGTACATCGCCTGGCCCCTTCAAGGTTGGCAAGCCACATTTGGCGGTGGCGACCAT
CCTCCCAAGTCAGACCTAGTGCCTAGGCACAACCAGACCAGCCTATATAAGAAAGCCGGGTCAGCTGCCG
CTGTGCTGGAGGAGAACCTGTATTTCCAGGGCGGATCCAACATCATGCT
